Addgene plasmid #61277: pDest eGFP MBNL1 42 kDa
Purpose: Mammalian expression of EGFP-tagged human MBNL1
Depositing lab: Nicolas Charlet-Berguerand. Depositing organization: Institut de Genetique et de Biologie Moleculaire et Cellulaire (IGBMC).
Backbone
  Vector backbone: pDEST
  Backbone manufacturer: Invitrogen
  Vector type: Mammalian Expression
  Selectable markers: Neomycin (select with G418)
Growth in bacteria
  Bacterial resistance: Ampicillin, 100 μg/mL
  Growth temperature: 37°C
  Growth strain: DH5alpha
  Copy number: Unknown
Gene/Insert
  Gene/Insert name: MBNL1 (alt name: muscleblind-like splicing regulator 1)
  Species: H. sapiens (human)
  Entrez Gene: MBNL1 (a.k.a. EXP, MBNL)
  Promoter: CMV
  Tag / fusion protein: EGFP (N terminal on backbone)
  Cloning method: Gateway Cloning
  Sequencing primers: 5′ EGFP-C; 3′ BGH Reverse
Terms and licenses: Academic/Nonprofit Terms; Industry Terms: Not Available to Industry
How to cite: pDest eGFP MBNL1 42 kDa was a gift from Nicolas Charlet-Berguerand (Addgene plasmid # 61277 ; http://n2t.net/addgene:61277 ; RRID:Addgene_61277)
