[The description below was written by a language model from this plasmid's Addgene catalogue record and pLannotate feature annotations shown in this document.]
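Description:
pDest eGFP MBNL1 42 kDa is a 7.3 kb mammalian expression plasmid built on an Invitrogen pDEST Gateway destination backbone and encoding human MBNL1 (muscleblind-like splicing regulator 1) fused to an N-terminal EGFP tag. It is propagated in E. coli through a high-copy ColE1/pUC-type origin with ampicillin selection provided by the β-lactamase gene and its own promoter. An f1 phage origin is also present, along with small remnants of lac regulatory sequence and a pBR322 bom fragment that are backbone carry-over rather than functional parts of the payload.

Expression is driven by the human cytomegalovirus immediate early enhancer and promoter. EGFP, supplied by the backbone, comes first, followed by a short polylinker remnant and an attB1 site. The MBNL1 coding sequence sits between attB1 and attB2, the sites left after Gateway recombination of the insert into the destination vector, and the transcript is terminated by the bovine growth hormone polyadenylation signal. The "42 kDa" in the name presumably designates a particular MBNL1 isoform, but the record does not specify which splice variant it corresponds to. A separate cassette, consisting of the SV40 enhancer/early promoter, the neomycin phosphotransferase gene and an SV40 polyadenylation signal, allows G418 selection of stably transfected mammalian cells; a short ble fragment annotated downstream of neo appears to be a non-functional remnant.

MBNL1 regulates alternative pre-mRNA splicing, activating or repressing exon inclusion in targets such as cardiac troponin T and the insulin receptor and antagonising CELF proteins. The construct is intended for expressing fluorescently tagged MBNL1 in mammalian cells, which would suit tracking its localisation or testing its effect on splicing.
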