Features (pLannotate 1.2.2; 22 found; start..end, strand, type, name):
     28..80      -  misc_feature   bom (fragment): basis of mobility region from pBR322
    235..614     +  enhancer       CMV enhancer: human cytomegalovirus immediate early enhancer
    615..818     +  promoter       CMV promoter: human cytomegalovirus (CMV) immediate early promoter
    863..1579    +  CDS            EGFP: EGFP is a basic (constitutively fluorescent) green fluorescent protein published in 1996, derived from Aequorea victoria. It is reported to be a rapidly-maturing weak dimer with moderate acid sensitivity.
   1581..1597    +  misc_feature   MCS (fragment): multiple cloning site
   1625..1649    +  protein_bind   attB1: mutant version of attB; recombination site for the Gateway® BP reaction BP Clonase™
   1664..2827    +  CDS            MBNL1: MBNL1_HUMAN - Also known as EXP, KIAA0428, MBNL. Experimental evidence at protein level: Swiss-Prot protein existence level 1. Mediates pre-mRNA alternative splicing regulation. Acts either as activator or repressor of splicing on specific pre-mRNA targets. Inhibits cardiac troponin-T (TNNT2) pre-mRNA exon inclusion but induces insulin receptor (IR) pre-mRNA exon inclusion in muscle. Antagonizes the alternative splicing activity pattern of CELF proteins. Regulates the TNNT2 exon 5 skipping through competition with U2AF2. Inhibits the formation of the spliceosome A complex on intron 4 of TNNT2
   2844..2868    -  protein_bind   attB2: mutant version of attB; recombination site for the Gateway® BP reaction BP Clonase™
   2906..3130    +  polyA_signal   bGH poly(A) signal: bovine growth hormone polyadenylation signal
   3134..3155    +  promoter       SV40 promoter (fragment): SV40 enhancer and early promoter
   3176..3604    +  rep_origin     f1 ori (sequence partly withheld): f1 bacteriophage origin of replication; arrow indicates direction of (+) strand synthesis
   3618..3947    +  promoter       SV40 promoter: SV40 enhancer and early promoter
   4014..4805    +  CDS            neo: KKA2_KLEPN - Also known as kan, nptII. Experimental evidence at protein level: Swiss-Prot protein existence level 1. Resistance to kanamycin, neomycin, paromomycin, ribostamycin, butirosin and gentamicin B. From Klebsiella pneumoniae.
   4829..4987    +  CDS            ble (fragment): BLE_KLEPN - Experimental evidence at protein level: Swiss-Prot protein existence level 1. Binding protein with a strong affinity to the bleomycin family of antibiotics. Binds to CL990; an antimitotic-antibiotic compound. From Klebsiella pneumoniae.
   4982..5103    +  polyA_signal   SV40 poly(A) signal: SV40 polyadenylation signal
   5176..5192    -  protein_bind   lac operator: The lac repressor binds to the lac operator to inhibit transcription in E. coli. This inhibition can be relieved by adding lactose or isopropyl-β-D-thiogalactopyranoside (IPTG). lac repressor encoded by lacI
   5200..5230    -  promoter       lac promoter: promoter for the E. coli lac operon
   5245..5266    -  protein_bind   CAP binding site: CAP binding activates transcription in the presence of cAMP. E. coli catabolite activator protein
   5279..5371    -  CDS            lacI (fragment): lac repressor; lacI; The lac repressor binds to the lac operator to inhibit transcription in E. coli. This inhibition can be relieved by adding lactose or isopropyl-β-D-thiogalactopyranoside (IPTG).
   5554..6142    -  rep_origin     ori: high-copy-number ColE1/pMB1/pBR322/pUC origin of replication
   6313..7173    -  CDS            AmpR: β-lactamase; bla; confers resistance to ampicillin, carbenicillin, and related antibiotics
   7174..7278    -  promoter       AmpR promoter: bla
>Addgene plasmid #61277 | pDest eGFP MBNL1 42 kDa | depositor full sequence | sequence record 99588 | pDest eGFP MBNL1 42 kDa sequence 7309 bps
GACGGATCGGGAGATCTCCCGATCCCCTATGGTGCACTCTCAGTACAATCTGCTCTGATGCCGCATAGTT
AAGCCAGTATCTGCTCCCTGCTTGTGTGTTGGAGGTCGCTGAGTAGTGCGCGAGCAAAATTTAAGCTACA
ACAAGGCAAGGCTTGACCGACAATTGCATGAAGAATCTGCTTAGGGTTAGGCGTTTTGCGCTGCTTCGCG
ATGTACGGGCCAGATATACGCGTTGACATTGATTATTGACTAGTTATTAATAGTAATCAATTACGGGGTC
ATTAGTTCATAGCCCATATATGGAGTTCCGCGTTACATAACTTACGGTAAATGGCCCGCCTGGCTGACCG
CCCAACGACCCCCGCCCATTGACGTCAATAATGACGTATGTTCCCATAGTAACGCCAATAGGGACTTTCC
ATTGACGTCAATGGGTGGAGTATTTACGGTAAACTGCCCACTTGGCAGTACATCAAGTGTATCATATGCC
AAGTACGCCCCCTATTGACGTCAATGACGGTAAATGGCCCGCCTGGCATTATGCCCAGTACATGACCTTA
TGGGACTTTCCTACTTGGCAGTACATCTACGTATTAGTCATCGCTATTACCATGGTGATGCGGTTTTGGC
AGTACATCAATGGGCGTGGATAGCGGTTTGACTCACGGGGATTTCCAAGTCTCCACCCCATTGACGTCAA
TGGGAGTTTGTTTTGGCACCAAAATCAACGGGACTTTCCAAAATGTCGTAACAACTCCGCCCCATTGACG
CAAATGGGCGGTAGGCGTGTACGGTGGGAGGTCTATATAAGCAGAGCTGGTTTAGTGAACCGTCAGATCC
GCTAGCGCTACCGGTCGCCACCATGGTGAGCAAGGGCGAGGAGCTGTTCACCGGGGTGGTGCCCATCCTG
GTCGAGCTGGACGGCGACGTAAACGGCCACAAGTTCAGCGTGTCCGGCGAGGGCGAGGGCGATGCCACCT
ACGGCAAGCTGACCCTGAAGTTCATCTGCACCACCGGCAAGCTGCCCGTGCCCTGGCCCACCCTCGTGAC
CACCCTGACCTACGGCGTGCAGTGCTTCAGCCGCTACCCCGACCACATGAAGCAGCACGACTTCTTCAAG
TCCGCCATGCCCGAAGGCTACGTCCAGGAGCGCACCATCTTCTTCAAGGACGACGGCAACTACAAGACCC
GCGCCGAGGTGAAGTTCGAGGGCGACACCCTGGTGAACCGCATCGAGCTGAAGGGCATCGACTTCAAGGA
GGACGGCAACATCCTGGGGCACAAGCTGGAGTACAACTACAACAGCCACAACGTCTATATCATGGCCGAC
AAGCAGAAGAACGGCATCAAGGTGAACTTCAAGATCCGCCACAACATCGAGGACGGCAGCGTGCAGCTCG
CCGACCACTACCAGCAGAACACCCCCATCGGCGACGGCCCCGTGCTGCTGCCCGACAACCACTACCTGAG
CACCCAGTCCGCCCTGAGCAAAGACCCCAACGAGAAGCGCGATCACATGGTCCTGCTGGAGTTCGTGACC
GCCGCCGGGATCACTCTCGGCATGGACGAGCTGTACAAGTACTCAGATCTCGAGCTCTACAAAAGCGGTT
CCGGACCGGATCAAACAAGTTTGTACAAAAAAGCAGGCTCCGAATTCGCCCTTATGGCTGTTAGTGTCAC
ACCAATTCGGGACACAAAATGGCTAACACTGGAAGTATGTAGAGAGTTCCAGAGGGGGACTTGCTCACGG
CCAGACACGGAATGTAAATTTGCACATCCTTCGAAAAGCTGCCAAGTTGAAAATGGACGAGTAATCGCCT
GCTTTGATTCATTGAAAGGCCGTTGCTCCAGGGAGAACTGCAAATATCTTCATCCACCCCCACATTTAAA
AACGCAGTTGGAGATAAATGGACGCAATAACTTGATTCAGCAGAAGAACATGGCCATGTTGGCCCAGCAA
ATGCAACTAGCCAATGCCATGATGCCTGGTGCCCCATTACAACCCGTGCCAATGTTTTCAGTTGCACCAA
GCTTAGCCACCAATGCATCAGCAGCCGCCTTTAATCCCTATCTGGGACCTGTTTCTCCAAGCCTGGTCCC
GGCAGAGATCTTGCCGACTGCACCAATGTTGGTTACAGGGAATCCGGGTGTCCCTGTACCTGCAGCTGCT
GCAGCTGCTGCACAGAAATTAATGCGAACAGACAGACTTGAGGTATGTCGAGAGTACCAACGTGGCAATT
GCAACCGAGGAGAAAATGATTGTCGGTTTGCTCATCCTGCTGACAGCACAATGATTGACACCAATGACAA
CACAGTCACTGTGTGTATGGATTACATCAAAGGGAGATGCTCTCGGGAAAAGTGCAAATACTTTCATCCC
CCTGCACATTTGCAAGCCAAGATCAAGGCTGCCCAATACCAGGTCAACCAGGCTGCAGCTGCACAGGCTG
CAGCCACCGCAGCTGCCATGACTCAGTCGGCTGTCAAATCACTGAAGCGACCCCTCGAGGCAACCTTTGA
CCTGGGAATTCCTCAAGCTGTACTTCCCCCATTACCAAAGAGGCCTGCTCTTGAAAAAACCAACGGTGCC
ACCGCAGTCTTTAACACTGGTATTTTCCAATACCAACAGGCTCTAGCCAACATGCAGTTACAACAGCATA
CAGCATTTCTCCCACCAGTTCCCATGGTGCACGGTGCTACGCCAGCCACTGTGTCCGCAGCAACAACATC
TGCCACAAGTGTTCCCTTCGCTGCAACAGCCACAGCCAACCAGATACCCATAATATCTGCCGAACATCTG
ACTAGCCACAAGTATGTTACCCAGATGTAGAAGGGCGAATTCGACCCAGCTTTCTTGTACAAAGTGGTGA
TAATTAATTAAGATAAACCCGCTGATCAGCCTCGACTGTGCCTTCTAGTTGCCAGCCATCTGTTGTTTGC
CCCTCCCCCGTGCCTTCCTTGACCCTGGAAGGTGCCACTCCCACTGTCCTTTCCTAATAAAATGAGGAAA
TTGCATCGCATTGTCTGAGTAGGTGTCATTCTATTCTGGGGGGTGGGGTGGGGCAGGACAGCAAGGGGGA
GGATTGGGAAGACAATAGCAGGCATGCTGGGGATGCGGTGGGCTCTATGGCTTCTGAGGCGGAAAGAACC
AGCTGGGGCTCTAGGGGGTATCCCC
[124 nt withheld, positions 3176-3299]
C
[91 nt withheld, positions 3301-3391]
A
[49 nt withheld, positions 3393-3441]
CCTTTGACGTTGGAGTCCACGTTCTTT
[37 nt withheld, positions 3469-3505]
ACCCTATCTCGGTCTATTCTTTTGATTTATAAGGGATTTTGCCGATTTCGGCCTATTGGTTAAAAAATGA
GCTGATTTAACAAAAATTTAACGCGAATTAATTCTGTGGAATGTGTGTCAGTTAGGGTGTGGAAAGTCCC
CAGGCTCCCCAGCAGGCAGAAGTATGCAAAGCATGCATCTCAATTAGTCAGCAACCAGGTGTGGAAAGTC
CCCAGGCTCCCCAGCAGGCAGAAGTATGCAAAGCATGCATCTCAATTAGTCAGCAACCATAGTCCCGCCC
CTAACTCCGCCCATCCCGCCCCTAACTCCGCCCAGTTCCGCCCATTCTCCGCCCCATGGCTGACTAATTT
TTTTTATTTATGCAGAGGCCGAGGCCGCCTCTGCCTCTGAGCTATTCCAGAAGTAGTGAGGAGGCTTTTT
TGGAGGCCTAGGCTTTTGCAAAAAGCTCCCGGGAGCTTGTATATCCATTTTCGGATCTGATCAAGAGACA
GGATGAGGATCGTTTCGCATGATTGAACAAGATGGATTGCACGCAGGTTCTCCGGCCGCTTGGGTGGAGA
GGCTATTCGGCTATGACTGGGCACAACAGACAATCGGCTGCTCTGATGCCGCCGTGTTCCGGCTGTCAGC
GCAGGGGCGCCCGGTTCTTTTTGTCAAGACCGACCTGTCCGGTGCCCTGAATGAACTGCAGGACGAGGCA
GCGCGGCTATCGTGGCTGGCCACGACGGGCGTTCCTTGCGCAGCTGTGCTCGACGTTGTCACTGAAGCGG
GAAGGGACTGGCTGCTATTGGGCGAAGTGCCGGGGCAGGATCTCCTGTCATCTCACCTTGCTCCTGCCGA
GAAAGTATCCATCATGGCTGATGCAATGCGGCGGCTGCATACGCTTGATCCGGCTACCTGCCCATTCGAC
CACCAAGCGAAACATCGCATCGAGCGAGCACGTACTCGGATGGAAGCCGGTCTTGTCGATCAGGATGATC
TGGACGAAGAGCATCAGGGGCTCGCGCCAGCCGAACTGTTCGCCAGGCTCAAGGCGCGCATGCCCGACGG
CGAGGATCTCGTCGTGACCCATGGCGATGCCTGCTTGCCGAATATCATGGTGGAAAATGGCCGCTTTTCT
GGATTCATCGACTGTGGCCGGCTGGGTGTGGCGGACCGCTATCAGGACATAGCGTTGGCTACCCGTGATA
TTGCTGAAGAGCTTGGCGGCGAATGGGCTGACCGCTTCCTCGTGCTTTACGGTATCGCCGCTCCCGATTC
GCAGCGCATCGCCTTCTATCGCCTTCTTGACGAGTTCTTCTGAGCGGGACTCTGGGGTTCGAAATGACCG
ACCAAGCGACGCCCAACCTGCCATCACGAGATTTCGATTCCACCGCCGCCTTCTATGAAAGGTTGGGCTT
CGGAATCGTTTTCCGGGACGCCGGCTGGATGATCCTCCAGCGCGGGGATCTCATGCTGGAGTTCTTCGCC
CACCCCAACTTGTTTATTGCAGCTTATAATGGTTACAAATAAAGCAATAGCATCACAAATTTCACAAATA
AAGCATTTTTTTCACTGCATTCTAGTTGTGGTTTGTCCAAACTCATCAATGTATCTTATCATGTCTGTAT
ACCGTCGACCTCTAGCTAGAGCTTGGCGTAATCATGGTCATAGCTGTTTCCTGTGTGAAATTGTTATCCG
CTCACAATTCCACACAACATACGAGCCGGAAGCATAAAGTGTAAAGCCTGGGGTGCCTAATGAGTGAGCT
AACTCACATTAATTGCGTTGCGCTCACTGCCCGCTTTCCAGTCGGGAAACCTGTCGTGCCAGCTGCATTA
ATGAATCGGCCAACGCGCGGGGAGAGGCGGTTTGCGTATTGGGCGCTCTTCCGCTTCCTCGCTCACTGAC
TCGCTGCGCTCGGTCGTTCGGCTGCGGCGAGCGGTATCAGCTCACTCAAAGGCGGTAATACGGTTATCCA
CAGAATCAGGGGATAACGCAGGAAAGAACATGTGAGCAAAAGGCCAGCAAAAGGCCAGGAACCGTAAAAA
GGCCGCGTTGCTGGCGTTTTTCCATAGGCTCCGCCCCCCTGACGAGCATCACAAAAATCGACGCTCAAGT
CAGAGGTGGCGAAACCCGACAGGACTATAAAGATACCAGGCGTTTCCCCCTGGAAGCTCCCTCGTGCGCT
CTCCTGTTCCGACCCTGCCGCTTACCGGATACCTGTCCGCCTTTCTCCCTTCGGGAAGCGTGGCGCTTTC
TCATAGCTCACGCTGTAGGTATCTCAGTTCGGTGTAGGTCGTTCGCTCCAAGCTGGGCTGTGTGCACGAA
CCCCCCGTTCAGCCCGACCGCTGCGCCTTATCCGGTAACTATCGTCTTGAGTCCAACCCGGTAAGACACG
ACTTATCGCCACTGGCAGCAGCCACTGGTAACAGGATTAGCAGAGCGAGGTATGTAGGCGGTGCTACAGA
GTTCTTGAAGTGGTGGCCTAACTACGGCTACACTAGAAGAACAGTATTTGGTATCTGCGCTCTGCTGAAG
CCAGTTACCTTCGGAAAAAGAGTTGGTAGCTCTTGATCCGGCAAACAAACCACCGCTGGTAGCGGTGGTT
TTTTTGTTTGCAAGCAGCAGATTACGCGCAGAAAAAAAGGATCTCAAGAAGATCCTTTGATCTTTTCTAC
GGGGTCTGACGCTCAGTGGAACGAAAACTCACGTTAAGGGATTTTGGTCATGAGATTATCAAAAAGGATC
TTCACCTAGATCCTTTTAAATTAAAAATGAAGTTTTAAATCAATCTAAAGTATATATGAGTAAACTTGGT
CTGACAGTTACCAATGCTTAATCAGTGAGGCACCTATCTCAGCGATCTGTCTATTTCGTTCATCCATAGT
TGCCTGACTCCCCGTCGTGTAGATAACTACGATACGGGAGGGCTTACCATCTGGCCCCAGTGCTGCAATG
ATACCGCGAGACCCACGCTCACCGGCTCCAGATTTATCAGCAATAAACCAGCCAGCCGGAAGGGCCGAGC
GCAGAAGTGGTCCTGCAACTTTATCCGCCTCCATCCAGTCTATTAATTGTTGCCGGGAAGCTAGAGTAAG
TAGTTCGCCAGTTAATAGTTTGCGCAACGTTGTTGCCATTGCTACAGGCATCGTGGTGTCACGCTCGTCG
TTTGGTATGGCTTCATTCAGCTCCGGTTCCCAACGATCAAGGCGAGTTACATGATCCCCCATGTTGTGCA
AAAAAGCGGTTAGCTCCTTCGGTCCTCCGATCGTTGTCAGAAGTAAGTTGGCCGCAGTGTTATCACTCAT
GGTTATGGCAGCACTGCATAATTCTCTTACTGTCATGCCATCCGTAAGATGCTTTTCTGTGACTGGTGAG
TACTCAACCAAGTCATTCTGAGAATAGTGTATGCGGCGACCGAGTTGCTCTTGCCCGGCGTCAATACGGG
ATAATACCGCGCCACATAGCAGAACTTTAAAAGTGCTCATCATTGGAAAACGTTCTTCGGGGCGAAAACT
CTCAAGGATCTTACCGCTGTTGAGATCCAGTTCGATGTAACCCACTCGTGCACCCAACTGATCTTCAGCA
TCTTTTACTTTCACCAGCGTTTCTGGGTGAGCAAAAACAGGAAGGCAAAATGCCGCAAAAAAGGGAATAA
GGGCGACACGGAAATGTTGAATACTCATACTCTTCCTTTTTCAATATTATTGAAGCATTTATCAGGGTTA
TTGTCTCATGAGCGGATACATATTTGAATGTATTTAGAAAAATAAACAAATAGGGGTTCCGCGCACATTT
CCCCGAAAAGTGCCACCTGACGTC
