>Addgene plasmid #61277 | pDest eGFP MBNL1 42 kDa | addgene partial sequence | sequence record 100830 | EGFP-C 5'-CATGGTCCTGCTGGAGTTCGTG-3'
GCATGGACGAGCTGTACAAGTACTCAGATCTCGAGCTCTACAAAAGCGGTTCCGGACCGGATCAAACAAG
TTTGTACAAAAAAGCAGGCTCCGAATTCGCCCTTATGGCTGTTAGTGTCACACCAATTCGGGACACAAAA
TGGCTAACACTGGAAGTATGTAGAGAGTTCCAGAGGGGGACTTGCTCACGGCCAGACACGGAATGTAAAT
TTGCACATCCTTCGAAAAGCTGCCAAGTTGAAAATGGACGAGTAATCGCCTGCTTTGATTCATTGAAAGG
CCGTTGCTCCAGGGAGAACTGCAAATATCTTCATCCACCCCCACATTTAAAAACGCAGTTGGAGATAAAT
GGACGCAATAACTTGATTCAGCAGAAGAACATGGCCATGTTGGCCCAGCAAATGCAACTAGCCAATGCCA
TGATGCCTGGTGCCCCATTACAACCCGTGCCAATGTTTTCAGTTGCACCAAGCTTAGCCACCAATGCATC
AGCAGCCGCCTTTAATCCCTATCTGGGACCTGTTTCTCCAAGCCTGGTCCCGGCAGAGATCTTGCCGACT
GCACCAATGTTGGTTACAGGGAATCCGGGTGTCCCTGTACCTGCAGCTGCTGCAGCTGCTGCACAGAAAT
TAATGCGAACAGACAGACTTGAGGTATGTCGAGAGTACCAACGTGGCAATTGCAACCGAGGAGAAAATGA
TTGTCGGTTTGCTCATCCTGCTGACAGCACAATGATTGACACCAATGACAACACAGTCACTGTGTGTATG
GATTACATCAAAGGGAGATGCTCTCGGGAAAAGTGCAAATACTTTCATCCCCCTGCACATTTGCAAGCCA
AGA
