>Addgene plasmid #61277 | pDest eGFP MBNL1 42 kDa | addgene partial sequence | sequence record 100875 | BGH-rev 5'-TAGAAGGCACAGTCGAGG-3'
TTATCACCACTTTGTACAAGAAAGCTGGGTCGAATTCGCCCTTCTACATCTGGGTAACATACTTGTGGCT
AGTCAGATGTTCGGCAGATATTATGGGTATCTGGTTGGCTGTGGCTGTTGCAGCGAAGGGAACACTTGTG
GCAGATGTTGTTGCTGCGGACACAGTGGCTGGCGTAGCACCGTGCACCATGGGAACTGGTGGGAGAAATG
CTGTATGCTGTTGTAACTGCATGTTGGCTAGAGCCTGTTGGTATTGGAAAATACCAGTGTTAAAGACTGC
GGTGGCACCGTTGGTTTTTTCAAGAGCAGGCCTCTTTGGTAATGGGGGAAGTACAGCTTGAGGAATTCCC
AGGTCAAAGGTTGCCTCGAGGGGTCGCTTCAGTGATTTGACAGCCGACTGAGTCATGGCAGCTGCGGTGG
CTGCAGCCTGTGCAGCTGCAGCCTGGTTGACCTGGTATTGGGCAGCCTTGATCTTGGCTTGCAAATGTGC
AGGGGGATGAAAGTATTTGCACTTTTCCCGAGAGCATCTCCCTTTGATGTAATCCATACACACAGTGACT
GTGTTGTCATTGGTGTCAATCATTGTGCTGTCAGCAGGATGAGCAAACCGACAATCATTTTCTCCTCGGT
TGCAATTGCCACGTTGGTACTCTCGACATACCTCAAGTCTGTCTGTTCGCATTAATTTCTGTGCAGCAGC
TGCAGCAGCTGCAGGTACAGGGACACCCGGATTCCCTGTAACCAACATTGGTGCAGTCGGCAAGATCTCT
GCCGGGACCAGGCTTGGAGAAACAGGTCCCAGATAGGGATTAAAGGCGGCTGCTGATGCATTGGTGGCTA
AGCTTGGTGCAACTGAAAACATTGGCACGGGTTGTAATG
